>Addgene plasmid #45593 | pQuantFLAG-bsr-kana | depositor full sequence | sequence record 64429 | pQuantFLAG-bsr-kana sequence 4474 bps
AAGCTTGCCGCCGATATCACCAGCCTGTACAAGGGCGAGAATTTGTATTTTCAGGGTGAGCTCGATTACA
AGGATGACGACGATAAGTAGACTAGTGGATCCCCTACCGTTCGTATAGCATACATTATACGAAGTTATTG
ATCAACCGGACTGTTACCAACACCCACACCCCTGTGATGAAACAAAACCCATAAATGCGCATAAAACAAG
ACGAGATTGGCATGGCTTTATTTGTTTTTTCTTTTGGCGCTTGACTCAGGATTAAAAAACTGGAATGGTG
AAGGTGTCAGCAGCAGTCTTAAAATGAAACATGTTGGAGCGAACGCCCCCAAAGTTCTACAATGCATCTG
AGGACTTTGATTGTACATTTGTTTCTTTTTTAATAGTCATTCCAAATATTGTTATAATGCATTGTTACAG
GAAGTTACTCGCCTCTGTGAAGGCAACAGCCCAGCTGGGAGGAGCCGGTACCAATTACTGGTGTTAGATG
ATAATTGCTTGTCTGTAAATTATGTAACCCAACAAGTGTCTTTTTGTATCTTCCGCCTTAAAAACAAAAC
ACACTTGATCCTTTTTGGTTTGTCAAGCAAGCGGGCTGTGTTCCCCAGTGATAGATGTGAATGAAGGCTT
TACAGTCCCCCACAGTCTAGGAGTAAAGTGCCAGTATGTGGGGGAGGGAGGGGCTACCTGTACACTGACT
TAAGACCAGTTCAAATAAAAGTGCACACAATAGAGGCTTGACTGGTGTTCCCAGGGGGCGCTCTTCCGCT
TCCTCGCTCACTGACTCGCTGCGCTCGGTCGTTCGGCTGCGGCGAGCGGTATCAGCTCACTCAAAGGCGG
TAATACGGTTATCCACAGAATCAGGGGATAACGCAGGAAAGAACATGTGAGCAAAAGGCCAGCAAAAGGC
CAGGAACCGTAAAAAGGCCGCGTTGCTGGCGTTTTTCCATAGGCTCCGCCCCCCTGACGAGCATCACAAA
AATCGACGCTCAAGTCAGAGGTGGCGAAACCCGACAGGACTATAAAGATACCAGGCGTTTCCCCCTGGAA
GCTCCCTCGTGCGCTCTCCTGTTCCGACCCTGCCGCTTACCGGATACCTGTCCGCCTTTCTCCCTTCGGG
AAGCGTGGCGCTTTCTCATAGCTCACGCTGTAGGTATCTCAGTTCGGTGTAGGTCGTTCGCTCCAAGCTG
GGCTGTGTGCACGAACCCCCCGTTCAGCCCGACCGCTGCGCCTTATCCGGTAACTATCGTCTTGAGTCCA
ACCCGGTAAGACACGACTTATCGCCACTGGCAGCAGCCACTGGTAACAGGATTAGCAGAGCGAGGTATGT
AGGCGGTGCTACAGAGTTCTTGAAGTGGTGGCCTAACTACGGCTACACTAGAAGGACAGTATTTGGTATC
TGCGCTCTGCTGAAGCCAGTTACCTTCGGAAAAAGAGTTGGTAGCTCTTGATCCGGCAAACAAACCACCG
CTGGTAGCGGTGGTTTTTTTGTTTGCAAGCAGCAGATTACGCGCAGAAAAAAAGGATCTCAAGAAGATCC
TTTGATCTTTTCTACGGGGTCTGACGCTCAGTGGAACGAAAACTCACGTTAAGGGATTTTGGTCATGAAC
AATAAAACTGTCTGCTTACATAAACAGTAATACAAGGGGTGTTATGAGCCATATTCAACGGGAAACGTCT
TGCTCTAGGCCGCGATTAAATTCCAACATGGATGCTGATTTATATGGGTATAAATGGGCTCGCGATAATG
TCGGGCAATCAGGTGCGACAATCTATCGATTGTATGGGAAGCCCGATGCGCCAGAGTTGTTTCTGAAACA
TGGCAAAGGTAGCGTTGCCAATGATGTTACAGATGAGATGGTCAGACTAAACTGGCTGACGGAATTTATG
CCTCTTCCGACCATCAAGCATTTTATCCGTACTCCTGATGATGCATGGTTACTCACCACTGCGATCCCCG
GGAAAACAGCATTCCAGGTATTAGAAGAATATCCTGATTCAGGTGAAAATATTGTTGATGCGCTGGCAGT
GTTCCTGCGCCGGTTGCATTCGATTCCTGTTTGTAATTGTCCTTTTAACAGCGATCGCGTATTTCGTCTC
GCTCAGGCGCAATCACGAATGAATAACGGTTTGGTTGATGCGAGTGATTTTGATGACGAGCGTAATGGCT
GGCCTGTTGAACAAGTCTGGAAAGAAATGCATAAACTTTTGCCATTCTCACCGGATTCAGTCGTCACTCA
TGGTGATTTCTCACTTGATAACCTTATTTTTGACGAGGGGAAATTAATAGGTTGTATTGATGTTGGACGA
GTCGGAATCGCAGACCGATACCAGGATCTTGCCATCCTATGGAACTGCCTCGGTGAGTTTTCTCCTTCAT
TACAGAAACGGCTTTTTCAAAAATATGGTATTGATAATCCTGATATGAATAAATTGCAGTTTCATTTGAT
GCTCGATGAGTTTTTCTAAGAATTAATTCATGAGGCTCTTCCTTTTTCAATATTCAGGCTTACCTTTATG
CTTCCGGCTCGTATGTTGTGTGGAATTGTGAGCGGATAACAATTTCACACAGGAAACAGCTATGACCATG
ATTACGCCAAGCTCTAGCTAGAGGTCGACCAGACATGATAAGATACATTGATGAGTTTGGACAAACCACA
ACTAGAATGCAGTGAAAAAAATGCTTTATTTGTGAAATTTGTGATGCTATTGCTTTATTTGTAACCATTA
TAAGCTGCAATAAACAAGTTAACAACAACAATTGCATTCATTTTATGTTTCAGGTTCAGGGGGAGGTGTG
GGAGGTTTTTTAAAGCAAGTAAAACCTCTACAAATGTGGTATGGCTGATTATGATCTCTAGTCAAGGCAC
TATACATCAAATATTCCTTATTAACCCCTTTACAAATTAAAAAGCTAAAGGTACACAATTTTTGAGCATA
GTTATTAATAGCAGACACTCTATGCCTGTGTGGAGTAAGAAAAAACAGTATGTTATGATTATAACTGTTA
TGCCTACTTATAAAGGTTACAGAATATTTTTCCATAATTTTCTTGTATAGCAGTGCAGCTTTTTCCTTTG
TGGTGTAAATAGCAAAGCAAGCAAGAGTTCTATTACTAAACACAGCATGACTCAAAAAACTTAGCAATTC
TGAAGGAAAGTCCTTGGGGTCTTCTACCTTTCTCTTCTTTTTTGGAGGAGTAGAATGTTGAGAGTCAGCA
GTAGCCTCATCATCACTAGATGGCATTTCTTCTGAGCAAAACAGGTTTTCCTCATTAAAGGCATTCCACC
ACTGCTCCCATTCATCAGTTCCATAGGTTGGAATCTAAAATACACAAACAATTAGAATCAGTAGTTTAAC
ACATTATACACTTAAAAATTTTATATTTACCTTAGAGCTTTAAATCTCTGTAGGTAGTTTGTCCAATTAT
GTCACACCACAGAAGTAAGGTTCCTTCACAAAGATCCGGACCAAAGCGGCCATCGTGCCTCCCCACTCCT
GCAGTTCGGGGGCATGGATGCGCGGATAGCCGCTGCTGGTTTCCTGGATGCCGACGGATTTGCACTGCCG
GTAGAACTCCGCGAGGTCGTCCAGCCTCAGGCAGCAGCCAAGCTAGCTTGGTATGGTAAAACTTTTAATT
TCGGGTATATTTGAGTGGAATGAGTTCTTCAATCGTAGTTTTGACTAACTTGCCATTCATTTCTATTAAC
ACAAAACAATCTGGTGCATAGTCTGAAATCAACTCCCTACACATACCACAAGGACTTACCACTCGAATAC
TTCTATCTACTTCGTCAGAATAAGGGTGTCTAACAGCTACAATCGTGTCAAAATCCTTTTGTCCATTCGA
AACTGCACTACCAATCGCAATGGCTTCTGCACAAACAGTTACTCGTCCTATATACGCTTCAATATGTACT
GCCGAAATGATTTCTCCTGTTTTCGTACGAATTGCCGCTCCCACATGATGTTTATTATCCTCATAAAGCA
TTGTAATCTTCTCTGTCGCTACTTCTACTAATTCTAGATCTTGTTGAGAAATGTTAAATGTTTTCATATA
TTCTTCTTCCTCCGATTTCTGCAAAAATGAATCCACCGGTCGTGGCGGCCGACCTGCAGGCATGCAAGCT
AGCTTTTTGCAAAAGCCTAGGCCTCCAAAAAAGCCTCCCCACTACTTCTGGAATAGCTCAGAGGCAGAGG
CGGCCTCGGCCTCTGCATAAATAAAAAAAATTAGTCAGCCATGGGGCGGAGAATGGGCGGAACTGGGCGG
AGTTAGGGGCGGGATGGGCGGAGTTAGGGGCGGGACTATGGTTGCTGACTAATTGAGATGCATGCTTTGC
ATACTTCTGCCTGCTGGGGAGCCTGGGGACTTTCCACACCTGGTTGCTAACTAATTGAGATGCATGCTTT
GCATACTTCTGCCTGCTGGAAATAACTTCGTATAGCATACATTATACGAACGGTACTCGAGGGG
Features (pLannotate 1.2.2; 17 found; start..end, strand, type, name):
     62..87      +  CDS            3xFLAG (fragment): three tandem FLAG® epitope tags
    105..138     +  protein_bind   lox71: Left element (LE) mutant of loxP (Araki et al., 2010). Cre-mediated recombination occurs in the 8-bp core sequence (GCATACAT). Cre recombinase
    944..1532    -  rep_origin     ori: high-copy-number ColE1/pMB1/pBR322/pUC origin of replication
   1654..2469    +  CDS            KanR: aminoglycoside phosphotransferase; aph(3')-Ia; confers resistance to kanamycin in bacteria or G418 (Geneticin®) in eukaryotes
   2486..2504    -  promoter       AmpR promoter (fragment): bla
   2514..2538    +  promoter       lac promoter (fragment): promoter for the E. coli lac operon
   2546..2562    +  protein_bind   lac operator: The lac repressor binds to the lac operator to inhibit transcription in E. coli. This inhibition can be relieved by adding lactose or isopropyl-β-D-thiogalactopyranoside (IPTG). lac repressor encoded by lacI
   2629..2750    -  polyA_signal   SV40 poly(A) signal: SV40 polyadenylation signal
   2773..2856    -  CDS            large T antigen (fragment): large T antigen from SV40 (simian virus 40)
   3175..3195    -  CDS            SV40 NLS: nuclear localization signal of SV40 (simian virus 40) large T antigen
   3325..3390    -  intron         small t intron: SV40 (simian virus 40) small t antigen intron
   3392..3466    -  CDS            small t antigen (fragment): SV40 (simian virus 40) small t antigen
   3469..3606    -  CDS            ble (fragment): BLE_KLEPN - Experimental evidence at protein level: Swiss-Prot protein existence level 1. Binding protein with a strong affinity to the bleomycin family of antibiotics. Binds to CL990; an antimitotic-antibiotic compound. From Klebsiella pneumoniae.
   3638..4057    -  CDS            bsr: BSR_BACCE - Experimental evidence at protein level: Swiss-Prot protein existence level 1. Catalyzes the deamination of the cytosine moiety of the antibiotics blasticidin S, cytomycin and acetylblasticidin S. From Bacillus cereus.
   4110..4130    +  misc_feature   MCS (fragment): pUC18/19 multiple cloning site
   4136..4429    -  promoter       SV40 promoter (fragment): SV40 enhancer and early promoter
   4432..4465    +  protein_bind   lox66: Right element (RE) mutant of loxP (Araki et al., 2010). Cre-mediated recombination occurs in the 8-bp core sequence (GCATACAT). Cre recombinase
