[The description below was written by a language model from this plasmid's Addgene catalogue record and pLannotate feature annotations shown in this document.]
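Description:
pQuantFLAG-bsr-kana is an empty-backbone gene-targeting vector of 4,474 bp, derived from pET28 and designed for C-terminal tagging of endogenous genes in the chicken DT40 B-cell line. In E. coli it is maintained as a high-copy plasmid through a ColE1/pUC-type origin and selected with kanamycin via an aph(3')-Ia (KanR) gene. No insert is present. The user adds sequences by ligation-independent cloning, presumably the homology arms that direct integration at the chosen locus, although the record does not describe the arm layout or the exact cloning positions.

The functional payload has two parts. The first is the Quant-FLAG tag, which the annotation detects only as a short fragment of a FLAG epitope repeat; the "Quant" portion is not annotated and the record does not define it. The tag sits on the backbone so that it can be fused to the C terminus of a targeted protein. The second part, immediately downstream, spans the region between a lox71 site and a lox66 site. It holds a vertebrate selection cassette on the reverse strand, consisting of an SV40 enhancer/early promoter fragment, the bsr blasticidin S deaminase gene, and SV40 small t intron and polyadenylation sequences. A short ble fragment also lies between bsr and the SV40 sequences.

By the annotated coordinates, the bacterial origin and KanR also fall within this lox-flanked interval. Blasticidin selects DT40 clones that have integrated the construct. Cre expression can then recombine the lox71 and lox66 sites to remove the intervening DNA. Recombination between these left- and right-element mutants leaves a doubly mutated site that Cre recognises poorly, which favours stable excision and allows further rounds of targeting. The associated publication title indicates use in gene targeting and functional proteomics, such as purifying and analysing tagged endogenous proteins.
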