Addgene plasmid #45593: pQuantFLAG-bsr-kana
Purpose: (Empty Backbone)
Depositing lab: Andrzej Dziembowski. Depositing organization: Polish Academy of Sciences, Institute of Biochemistry and Biophysics. Publication: A new strategy for gene targeting and functional proteomics using the DT40 cell line. Orlowska KP, Klosowska K, Szczesny RJ, Cysewski D, Krawczyk PS, Dziembowski A. Nucleic Acids Res. 2013 Sep;41(17):e167. doi: 10.1093/nar/gkt650. Epub 2013 Jul 27. PubMed 23892402.
Backbone
  Vector backbone: pET28
  Backbone manufacturer: Novagen
  Vector type: Cre/Lox ; DT40 cell line targeting
  Selectable markers: Blasticidin
  Tag / fusion protein: Quant-FLAG tag (C terminal on backbone)
Growth in bacteria
  Bacterial resistance: Kanamycin, 50 μg/mL
  Growth temperature: 37°C
  Growth strain: DH5alpha
  Copy number: High Copy
Gene/Insert
  Cloning method: Ligation Independent Cloning
  Sequencing primers: 5′ GGGACTTTCCACACCTGG; 3′ GGGTTTTGTTTCATCACAGGG
Terms and licenses: Academic/Nonprofit Terms; Industry Terms: Not Available to Industry
How to cite: pQuantFLAG-bsr-kana was a gift from Andrzej Dziembowski (Addgene plasmid # 45593 ; http://n2t.net/addgene:45593 ; RRID:Addgene_45593)
