>Addgene plasmid #45593 | pQuantFLAG-bsr-kana | addgene partial sequence | sequence record 66572 | SV40pro-R 5'-cgggactatggttgctgact-3'
CTTCTGCCTGCTGGGGAGCCTGGGGACTTTCCACACCTGGTTGCTAACTAATTGAGATGCATGCTTTGCA
TACTTCTGCCTGCTGGAAATAACTTCGTATAGCATACATTATACGAACGGTACTCGAGGGGAAGCTTGCC
GCCGATATCACCAGCCTGTACAAGGGCGAGAATTTGTATTTTCAGGGTGAGCTCGATTACAAGGATGACG
ACGATAAGTAGACTAGTGGATCCCCTACCGTTCGTATAGCATACATTATACGAAGTTATTGATCAACCGG
ACTGTTACCAACACCCACACCCCTGTGATGAAACAAAACCCATAAATGCGCATAAAACAAGACGAGATTG
GCATGGCTTTATTTGTTTTTTCTTTTGGCGCTTGACTCAGGATTAAAAAACTGGAATGGTGAAGGTGTCA
GCAGCAGTCTTAAAATGAAACATGTTGGAGCGAACGCCCCCAAAGTTCTACAATGCATCTGAGGACTTTG
ATTGTACATTTGTTTCTTTTTTAATAGTCATTCCAAATATTGTTATAATGCATTGTTACAGGAAGTTACT
CGCCTCTGTGAAGGCAACAGCCCAGCTGGGAGGAGCCGGTACCAATTACTGGTGTTAGATGATAATTGCT
TGTCTGTAAATTATGTAACCCAACAAGTGTCTTTTTGTATCTTCCGCCTTAAAAACAAAACACACTTGAT
CCTTTTTGGTTTGTCAAGCAAGCGGGCTGTGTTCCCCAGTGATAGATGTGAATGAAGGCTTTACAGTCCC
CCACAGTCTAGGAGTAAAGTGCCAGTATGTGGGGGAGGGAGGGGCTACCTGTACACTGACTTAAGACCAG
TTCAAATAAAAGTGCACACAATAGAGGCTTGACTGGTGTTCCCAGGGGGCGCTCTTCCGCTTCCTCGCTC
ACTGACTCGCTGCGCTCGGTCGTTCGGCTGCGGCGAGCGGTATCAGCTCACTCAAAGGCGGTAATACGGT
TATCCACAGAATCAGGGGATAACGCAGGAAAGAACATGTG
