>Addgene plasmid #45593 | pQuantFLAG-bsr-kana | addgene partial sequence | sequence record 66574 | SV40pA-R 5'-GAAATTTGTGATGCTATTGC-3'
AGCTGCAATAAACAAGTTAACAACAACAATTGCATTCATTTTATGTTTCAGGTTCAGGGGGAGGTGTGGG
AGGTTTTTTAAAGCAAGTAAAACCTCTACAAATGTGGTATGGCTGATTATGATCTCTAGTCAAGGCACTA
TACATCAAATATTCCTTATTAACCCCTTTACAAATTAAAAAGCTAAAGGTACACAATTTTTGAGCATAGT
TATTAATAGCAGACACTCTATGCCTGTGTGGAGTAAGAAAAAACAGTATGTTATGATTATAACTGTTATG
CCTACTTATAAAGGTTACAGAATATTTTTCCATAATTTTCTTGTATAGCAGTGCAGCTTTTTCCTTTGTG
GTGTAAATAGCAAAGCAAGCAAGAGTTCTATTACTAAACACAGCATGACTCAAAAAACTTAGCAATTCTG
AAGGAAAGTCCTTGGGGTCTTCTACCTTTCTCTTCTTTTTTGGAGGAGTAGAATGTTGAGAGTCAGCAGT
AGCCTCATCATCACTAGATGGCATTTCTTCTGAGCAAAACAGGTTTTCCTCATTAAAGGCATTCCACCAC
TGCTCCCATTCATCAGTTCCATAGGTTGGAATCTAAAATACACAAACAATTAGAATCAGTAGTTTAACAC
ATTATACACTTAAAAATTTTATATTTACCTTAGAGCTTTAAATCTCTGTAGGTAGTTTGTCCAATTATGT
CACACCACAGAAGTAAGGTTCCTTCACAAAGATCCGGACCAAAGCGGCCATCGTGCCTCCCCACTCCTGC
AGTTCGGGGGCATGGATGCGCGGATAGCCGCTGCTGGTTTCCTGGATGCCGACGGATTTGCACTGCCGGT
AGAACTCCGCGAGGTCGTCCAGCCTCAGGCAGCAGCCAAGCTAGCTTGGTATGGTAAAACTTTTAATTTC
GGGTATATTTGAGTGGAATGAGTTCTTCAATCGTAGTTTTGACTAACTTGCCATTCATTTCTATTAACAC
AAAACAATCTGGTGCATAGTC
