>Addgene plasmid #45593 | pQuantFLAG-bsr-kana | addgene partial sequence | sequence record 66576 | SV40pro_F
CAGAAGTAGTGGGGAGGCTTTTTTGGAGGCCTAGGCTTTTGCAAAAAGCTAGCTTGCATGCCTGCAGGTC
GGCCGCCACGACCGGTGGATTCATTTTTGCAGAAATCGGAGGAAGAAGAATATATGAAAACATTTAACAT
TTCTCAACAAGATCTAGAATTAGTAGAAGTAGCGACAGAGAAGATTACAATGCTTTATGAGGATAATAAA
CATCATGTGGGAGCGGCAATTCGTACGAAAACAGGAGAAATCATTTCGGCAGTACATATTGAAGCGTATA
TAGGACGAGTAACTGTTTGTGCAGAAGCCATTGCGATTGGTAGTGCAGTTTCGAATGGACAAAAGGATTT
TGACACGATTGTAGCTGTTAGACACCCTTATTCTGACGAAGTAGATAGAAGTATTCGAGTGGTAAGTCCT
TGTGGTATGTGTAGGGAGTTGATTTCAGACTATGCACCAGATTGTTTTGTGTTAATAGAAATGAATGGCA
AGTTAGTCAAAACTACGATTGAAGAACTCATTCCACTCAAATATACCCGAAATTAAAAGTTTTACCATAC
CAAGCTAGCTTGGCTGCTGCCTGAGGCTGGACGACCTCGCGGAGTTCTACCGGCAGTGCAAATCCGTCGG
CATCCAGGAAACCAGCAGCGGCTATCCGCGCATCCATGCCCCCGAACTGCAGGAGTGGGGAGGCACGATG
GCCGCTTTGGTCCGGATCTTTGTGAAGGAACCTTACTTCTGTGGTGTGACATAATTGGACAAACTACCTA
CAGAGATTTAAAGCTCTAAGGTAAATATAAAATTTTTAAGTGTATAATGTGTTAAACTACTGATTCTAAT
TGTTTGTGTATTTTAGATTCCAACCTATGGAACTGATGAATGGGAGCAGTGGTGGAATGCCTTTAATGAG
GAAAACCTGTTTTGCTCAGAAGAAATGCCATCTAGTGATGATGAGGCTACTGCTG
